>Addgene plasmid #17399 | pQCXIN X2 DEST (w310-1) | depositor full sequence | sequence record 8578 | Author sequence
TCCGCGTTACATAACTTACGGTAAATGGCCCGCCTGGCTGACCGCCCAACGACCCCCGCCCATTGACGTC
AATAATGACGTATGTTCCCATAGTAACGCCAATAGGGACTTTCCATTGACGTCAATGGGTGGAGTATTTA
CGGTAAACTGCCCACTTGGCAGTACATCAAGTGTATCATATGCCAAGTACGCCCCCTATTGACGTCAATG
ACGGTAAATGGCCCGCCTGGCATTATGCCCAGTACATGACCTTATGGGACTTTCCTACTTGGCAGTACAT
CTACGTATTAGTCATCGCTATTACCATGGTGATGCGGTTTTGGCAGTACATCAATGGGCGTGGATAGCGG
TTTGACTCACGGGGATTTCCAAGTCTCCACCCCATTGACGTCAATGGGAGTTTGTTTTGGCACCAAAATC
AACGGGACTTTCCAAAATGTCGTAACAACTCCGCCCCATTGACGCAAATGGGCGGTAGGCGTGTACGGTG
GGAGGTCTATATAAGCAGAGCTCAATAAAAGAGCCCACAACCCCTCACTCGGCGCGCCAGTCTTCCGATA
GACTGCGTCGCCCGGGTACCCGTATTCCCAATAAAGCCTCTTGCTGTTTGCATCCGAATCGTGGTCTCGC
TGTTCCTTGGGAGGGTCTCCTCTGAGTGATTGACTACCCACGACGGGGGTCTTTCATTTGGGGGCTCGTC
CGGGATTTGGAGACCCCTGCCCAGGGACCACCGACCCACCACCGGGAGGTAAGCTGGCCAGCAACTTATC
TGTGTCTGTCCGATTGTCTAGTGTCTATGTTTGATGTTATGCGCCTGCGTCTGTACTAGTTAGCTAACTA
GCTCTGTATCTGGCGGACCCGTGGTGGAACTGACGAGTTCTGAACACCCGGCCGCAACCCTGGGAGACGT
CCCAGGGACTTTGGGGGCCGTTTTTGTGGCCCGACCTGAGGAAGGGAGTCGATGTGGAATCCGACCCCGT
CAGGATATGTGGTTCTGGTAGGAGACGAGAACCTAAAACAGTTCCCGCCTCCGTCTGAATTTTTGCTTTC
GGTTTGGAACCGAAGCCGCGCGTCTTGTCTGCTGCAGCGCTGCAGCATCGTTCTGTGTTGTCTCTGTCTG
ACTGTGTTTCTGTATTTGTCTGAAAATTAGGGCCAGACTGTTACCACTCCCTTAAGTTTGACCTTAGGTC
ACTGGAAAGATGTCGAGCGGATCGCTCACAACCAGTCGGTAGATGTCAAGAAGAGACGTTGGGTTACCTT
CTGCTCTGCAGAATGGCCAACCTTTAACGTCGGATGGCCGCGAGACGGCACCTTTAACCGAGACCTCATC
ACCCAGGTTAAGATCAAGGTCTTTTCACCTGGCCCGCATGGACACCCAGACCAGGTCCCCTACATCGTGA
CCTGGGAAGCCTTGGCTTTTGACCCCCCTCCCTGGGTCAAGCCCTTTGTACACCCTAAGCCTCCGCCTCC
TCTTCCTCCATCCGCCCCGTCTCTCCCCCTTGAACCTCCTCGTTCGACCCCGCCTCGATCCTCCCTTTAT
CCAGCCCTCACTCCTTCTCTAGGCGCCGGAATTGAAGATCTGGGGGATCGATCCTCTAGAGTCCGTTACA
TAACTTACGGTAAATGGCCCGCCTGGCTGACCGCCCAACGACCCCCGCCCATTGACGTCAATAATGACGT
ATGTTCCCATAGTAACGCCAATAGGGACTTTCCATTGACGTCAATGGGTGGAGTATTTACGGTAAACTGC
CCACTTGGCAGTACATCAAGTGTATCATATGCCAAGTACGCCCCCTATTGACGTCAATGACGGTAAATGG
CCCGCCTGGCATTATGCCCAGTACATGACCTTATGGGACTTTCCTACTTGGCAGTACATCTACGTATTAG
TCATCGCTATTACCATGGTGATGCGGTTTTGGCAGTACATCAATGGGCGTGAATAGCGGTTTGACTCACG
GGGATTTCCAAGTCTCCACCCCATTGACGTCAATGGGAGTTTGTTTTGGCACCAAAATCAACGGGACTTT
CCAAAATGTCGTAACAACTCCGCCCCATTGACGCAAATGGGCGGTAGGCGTGTACGGTGGGAGGTCTATA
TAAGCAGAGCTCGTTTAGTGAACCGTCAGATCGCCTGGAGACGCCATCCACGCTGTTTTGACCTCCATAG
AAGACACCGGGACCGATCCAGCCTCCGCGGCCGGGAACGGTGCATTGGAACGCTGCAGGAATTGATCCGC
GGCCGCACCGGTAGGCCTCGTACGCTTAATTAACGGATCCGGAATTCCGCCCCTCTCCCTCCCCCCCCCC
TAACGTTACTGGCCGAAGCCGCTTGGAATAAGGCCGGTGTGCGTTTGTCTATATGTTATTTTCCACCATA
TTGCCGTCTTTTGGCAATGTGAGGGCCCGGAAACCTGGCCCTGTCTTCTTGACGAGCATTCCTAGGGGTC
TTTCCCCTCTCGCCAAAGGAATGCAAGGTCTGTTGAATGTCGTGAAGGAAGCAGTTCCTCTGGAAGCTTC
TTGAAGACAAACAACGTCTGTAGCGACCCTTTGCAGGCAGCGGAACCCCCCACCTGGCGACAGGTGCCTC
TGCGGCCAAAAGCCACGTGTATAAGATACACCTGCAAAGGCGGCACAACCCCAGTGCCACGTTGTGAGTT
GGATAGTTGTGGAAAGAGTCAAATGGCTCTCCTCAAGCGTATTCAACAAGGGGCTGAAGGATGCCCAGAA
GGTACCCCATTGTATGGGATCTGATCTGGGGCCTCGGTGCACATGCTTTACATGTGTTTAGTCGAGGTTA
AAAAACGTCTAGGCCCCCCGAACCACGGGGACGTGGTTTTCCTTTGAAAAACACGATGATAAGCTTGCCA
CAACCATGGCTGAACAAGATGGATTGCACGCAGGTTCTCCGGCCGCTTGGGTGGAGAGGCTATTCGGCTA
TGACTGGGCACAACAGACAATCGGCTGCTCTGATGCCGCCGTGTTCCGGCTGTCAGCGCAGGGGCGCCCG
GTTCTTTTTGTCAAGACCGACCTGTCCGGTGCCCTGAATGAACTGCAGGACGAGGCAGCGCGGCTATCGT
GGCTGGCCACGACGGGCGTTCCTTGCGCAGCTGTGCTCGACGTTGTCACTGAAGCGGGAAGGGACTGGCT
GCTATTGGGCGAAGTGCCGGGGCAGGATCTCCTGTCATCTCACCTTGCTCCTGCCGAGAAAGTATCCATC
ATGGCTGATGCAATGCGGCGGCTGCATACGCTTGATCCGGCTACCTGCCCATTCGACCACCAAGCGAAAC
ATCGCATCGAGCGAGCACGTACTCGGATGGAAGCCGGTCTTGTCGATCAGGATGATCTGGACGAAGAGCA
TCAGGGGCTCGCGCCAGCCGAACTGTTCGCCAGGCTCAAGGCGCGCATGCCCGACGGCGAGGATCTCGTC
GTGACCCATGGCGATGCCTGCTTGCCGAATATCATGGTGGAAAATGGCCGCTTTTCTGGATTCATCGACT
GTGGCCGGCTGGGTGTGGCGGACCGCTATCAGGACATAGCGTTGGCTACCCGTGATATTGCTGAAGAGCT
TGGCGGCGAATGGGCTGACCGCTTCCTCGTGCTTTACGGTATCGCCGCTCCCGATTCGCAGCGCATCGCC
TTCTATCGCCTTCTTGACGAGTTCTTCTGAGCGGGATCGGCTAGAGTCGACCCGGACGGGACGCTCCTGC
GCCTGATACAGAACGAATTGCTTGCAGGCATCTCATGAGTGTGTCTTCCCGTTTTCCGCCTGAGGTCACT
GCGTGGATGGAGCGCTGGCGCCTGCTGCGCGACGGCGAGCTGCTCACCACCCACTCGAGGGCTGCAGCGC
TGCAGAGGCCGAGTGCAGAACTGCTCCAAAGGGACCTCAAGGCTTTCCGAGGGACACTAGGCTGACTCCA
TCGAGCCAGTGTAGAGATAAGCTTATCGATTAGTCCAATTTGTTAAAGACAGGATATCAGTGGTCCAGGC
TCTAGTTTTGACTCAACAATATCACCAGCTGAAGCCTATAGAGTACGAGCCATAGATAAAATAAAAGATT
TTATTTAGTCTCCAGAAAAAGGGGGGAATGAAAGACCCCACCTGTAGGTTTGGCAAGCTAGACTCGAGCG
GCCGCCACTGTGCTGGATATCAACCACTTTGTACAAGAAAGCTGAACGAGAAACGTAAAATGATATAAAT
ATCAATATATTAAATTAGATTTTGCATAAAAAACAGACTACATAATACTGTAAAACACAACATATCCAGT
CACTATGGTCGACCTGCAGACTGGCTGTGTATAACGGAGCCTGACATTTATATTCCCCAGAACATCAGGT
TAATGGCGTTTTTGATGTCATTTTCGCGGTGGCTGAGATCAGCCACTTCTTCCCCGATAACGGAGACCGG
CACACTGGCCATATCGGTGGTCATCATGCGCCAGCTTTCATCCCCGATATGCACCACCGGGTAAAGTTCA
CGGGAGACTTTATCTGACAGCAGACGTGCACTGGCCAGGGGGATCACCATCCGTCGCCCGGGCGTGTCAA
TAATATCACTCTGTACATCCACAAACAGACGATAACGGCTCTCTCTTTTATAGGTGTAAACCTTAAACTG
CATTTCACCAGTCCCTGTTCTCGTCAGCAAAAGAGCCGTTCATTTCAATAAACCGGGCGACCTCAGCCAT
CCCTTCCTGATTTTCCGCTTTCCAGCGTTCGGCACGCAGACGACGGGCTTCATTCTGCATGGTTGTGCTT
ACCAGACCGGAGATATTGACATCATATATGCCTTGAGCAACTGATAGCTGTCGCTGTCAACTGTCACTGT
AATACGCTGCTTCATAGCACACCTCTTTTTGACATACTTCGGGTATACATATCAGTATATATTCTTATAC
CGCAAAAATCAGCGCGCAAATACGCATACTGTTATCTGGCTTTTAGTAAGCCGGATCCAGATCTTTACGC
CCCGCCCTGCCACTCATCGCAGTACTGTTGTAATTCATTAAGCATTCTGCCGACATGGAAGCCATCACAG
ACGGCATGATGAACCTGAATCGCCAGCGGCATCAGCACCTTGTCGCCTTGCGTATAATATTTGCCCATGG
TGAAAACGGGGGCGAAGAAGTTGTCCATATTGGCCACGTTTAAATCAAAACTGGTGAAACTCACCCAGGG
ATTGGCTGAGACGAAAAACATATTCTCAATAAACCCTTTAGGGAAATAGGCCAGGTTTTCACCGTAACAC
GCCACATCTTGCGAATATATGTGTAGAAACTGCCGGAAATCGTCGTGGTATTCACTCCAGAGCGATGAAA
ACGTTTCAGTTTGCTCATGGAAAACGGTGTAACAAGGGTGAACACTATCCCATATCACCAGCTCACCGTC
TTTCATTGCCATACGGAATTCCGGATGAGCATTCATCAGGCGGGCAAGAATGTGAATAAAGGCCGGATAA
AACTTGTGCTTATTTTTCTTTACGGTCTTTAAAAAGGCCGTAATATCCAGCTGAACGGTCTGGTTATAGG
TACATTGAGCAACTGACTGAAATGCCTCAAAATGTTCTTTACGATGCCATTGGGATATATCAACGGTGGT
ATATCCAGTGATTTTTTTCTCCATTTTAGCTTCCTTAGCTCCTGAAAATCTCGCCGGATCCTAACTCAAA
ATCCACACATTATACGAGCCGGAAGCATAAAGTGTAAAGCCTGGGGTGCCTAATGCGGCCGCCATAGTGA
CTGGATATGTTGTGTTTTACAGTATTATGTAGTCTGTTTTTTATGCAAAATCTAATTTAATATATTGATA
TTTATATCATTTTACGTTTCTCGTTCAGCTTTTTTGTACAAACTTGTTGATATCTGCAGAATTCCACCAC
ACTGGACTAGCTTAAGTAACGCCATTTTGCAAGGCATGGAAAAATACATAACTGAGAATAGAGAAGTTCA
GATCAAGGTCAGGAACAGATGGAACAGGGTCGACCCTAGAGAACCATCAGATGTTTCCAGGGTGCCCCAA
GGACCTGAAATGACCCTGTGCCTTATTTGAACTAACCAATCAGTTCGCTTCTCGCTTCTGTTCGCGCGCT
TCTGCTCCCCGAGCTCAATAAAAGAGCCCACAACCCCTCACTCGGGGCGCCAGTCCTCCGATTGACTGAG
TCGCCCGGGTACCCGTGTATCCAATAAACCCTCTTGCAGTTGCATCCGACTTGTGGTCTCGCTGTTCCTT
GGGAGGGTCTCCTCTGAGTGATTGACTACCCGTCAGCGGGGGTCTTTCATTTGGGGGCTCGTCCGGGATC
GGGAGACCCCTGCCCAGGGACCACCGACCCACCACCGGGAGGTAAGCTGGCTGCCTCGCGCGTTTCGGTG
ATGACGGTGAAAACCTCTGACACATGCAGCTCCCGGAGACGGTCACAGCTTGTCTGTAAGCGGATGCCGG
GAGCAGACAAGCCCGTCAGGGCGCGTCAGCGGGTGTTGGCGGGTGTCGGGGCGCAGCCATGACCCAGTCA
CGTAGCGATAGCGGAGTGTAGATCCGGCTGTGGAATGTGTGTCAGTTAGGGTGTGGAAAGTCCCCAGGCT
CCCCAGCAGGCAGAAGTATGCAAAGCATGCATCTCAATTAGTCAGCAACCAGGTGTGGAAAGTCCCCAGG
CTCCCCAGCAGGCAGAAGTATGCAAAGCATGCATCTCAATTAGTCAGCAACCATAGTCCCGCCCCTAACT
CCGCCCATCCCGCCCCTAACTCCGCCCAGTTCCGCCCATTCTCCGCCCCATGGCTGACTAATTTTTTTTA
TTTATGCAGAGGCCGAGGCCGCCTCGGCCTCTGAGCTATTCCAGAAGTAGTGAGGAGGCTTTTTTGGAGG
CCTAGGCTTTTGCAAAAAGCTTACTGGCTTAACTATGCGGCATCAGAGCAGATTGTACTGAGAGTGCACC
ATATGCGGTGTGAAATACCGCACAGATGCGTAAGGAGAAAATACCGCATCAGGCGCTCTTCCGCTTCCTC
GCTCACTGACTCGCTGCGCTCGGTCGTTCGGCTGCGGCGAGCGGTATCAGCTCACTCAAAGGCGGTAATA
CGGTTATCCACAGAATCAGGGGATAACGCAGGAAAGAACATGTGAGCAAAAGGCCAGCAAAAGGCCAGGA
ACCGTAAAAAGGCCGCGTTGCTGGCGTTTTTCCATAGGCTCCGCCCCCCTGACGAGCATCACAAAAATCG
ACGCTCAAGTCAGAGGTGGCGAAACCCGACAGGACTATAAAGATACCAGGCGTTTCCCCCTGGAAGCTCC
CTCGTGCGCTCTCCTGTTCCGACCCTGCCGCTTACCGGATACCTGTCCGCCTTTCTCCCTTCGGGAAGCG
TGGCGCTTTCTCATAGCTCACGCTGTAGGTATCTCAGTTCGGTGTAGGTCGTTCGCTCCAAGCTGGGCTG
TGTGCACGAACCCCCCGTTCAGCCCGACCGCTGCGCCTTATCCGGTAACTATCGTCTTGAGTCCAACCCG
GTAAGACACGACTTATCGCCACTGGCAGCAGCCACTGGTAACAGGATTAGCAGAGCGAGGTATGTAGGCG
GTGCTACAGAGTTCTTGAAGTGGTGGCCTAACTACGGCTACACTAGAAGGACAGTATTTGGTATCTGCGC
TCTGCTGAAGCCAGTTACCTTCGGAAAAAGAGTTGGTAGCTCTTGATCCGGCAAACAAACCACCGCTGGT
AGCGGTGGTTTTTTTGTTTGCAAGCAGCAGATTACGCGCAGAAAAAAAGGATCTCAAGAAGATCCTTTGA
TCTTTTCTACGGGGTCTGACGCTCAGTGGAACGAAAACTCACGTTAAGGGATTTTGGTCATGAGATTATC
AAAAAGGATCTTCACCTAGATCCTTTTAAATTAAAAATGAAGTTTTAAATCAATCTAAAGTATATATGAG
TAAACTTGGTCTGACAGTTACCAATGCTTAATCAGTGAGGCACCTATCTCAGCGATCTGTCTATTTCGTT
CATCCATAGTTGCCTGACTCCCCGTCGTGTAGATAACTACGATACGGGAGGGCTTACCATCTGGCCCCAG
TGCTGCAATGATACCGCGAGACCCACGCTCACCGGCTCCAGATTTATCAGCAATAAACCAGCCAGCCGGA
AGGGCCGAGCGCAGAAGTGGTCCTGCAACTTTATCCGCCTCCATCCAGTCTATTAATTGTTGCCGGGAAG
CTAGAGTAAGTAGTTCGCCAGTTAATAGTTTGCGCAACGTTGTTGCCATTGCTGCAGGCATCGTGGTGTC
ACGCTCGTCGTTTGGTATGGCTTCATTCAGCTCCGGTTCCCAACGATCAAGGCGAGTTACATGATCCCCC
ATGTTGTGCAAAAAAGCGGTTAGCTCCTTCGGTCCTCCGATCGTTGTCAGAAGTAAGTTGGCCGCAGTGT
TATCACTCATGGTTATGGCAGCACTGCATAATTCTCTTACTGTCATGCCATCCGTAAGATGCTTTTCTGT
GACTGGTGAGTACTCAACCAAGTCATTCTGAGAATAGTGTATGCGGCGACCGAGTTGCTCTTGCCCGGCG
TCAACACGGGATAATACCGCGCCACATAGCAGAACTTTAAAAGTGCTCATCATTGGAAAACGTTCTTCGG
GGCGAAAACTCTCAAGGATCTTACCGCTGTTGAGATCCAGTTCGATGTAACCCACTCGTGCACCCAACTG
ATCTTCAGCATCTTTTACTTTCACCAGCGTTTCTGGGTGAGCAAAAACAGGAAGGCAAAATGCCGCAAAA
AAGGGAATAAGGGCGACACGGAAATGTTGAATACTCATACTCTTCCTTTTTCAATATTATTGAAGCATTT
ATCAGGGTTATTGTCTCATGAGCGGATACATATTTGAATGTATTTAGAAAAATAAACAAATAGGGGTTCC
GCGCACATTTCCCCGAAAAGTGCCACCTGACGTCTAAGAAACCATTATTATCATGACATTAACCTATAAA
AATAGGCGTATCACGAGGCCCTTTCGTCTTCAAGAATTAGCTTGGCCATTGCATACGTTGTATCCATATC
ATAATATGTACATTTATATTGGCTCATGTCCAACATTACCGCCATGTTGACATTGATTATTGACTAGTTA
TTAATAGTAATCAATTACGGGGTCATTAGTTCATAGCCCATATATGGAGT
Features (pLannotate 1.2.2; 29 found; start..end, strand, type, name):
    309..512     +  promoter       CMV promoter: human cytomegalovirus (CMV) immediate early promoter
    513..688     +  LTR            5' LTR (truncated): truncated long terminal repeat from Moloney murine sarcoma virus
    810..1084    +  misc_feature   MESV Ψ (fragment): packaging signal of murine embryonic stem cell virus
   1151..1567    +  CDS            gag (truncated): truncated Moloney murine leukemia virus (MMLV) gag gene lacking the start codon
   1604..1907    +  enhancer       CMV enhancer: human cytomegalovirus immediate early enhancer
   1980..1997    -  promoter       CMV promoter (fragment): human cytomegalovirus (CMV) immediate early promoter
   2060..2111    +  promoter       CMVd2 promoter: truncated human cytomegalovirus (CMV) immediate early promoter that yields moderately reduced expression relative to the full-length promoter
   2290..2862    +  misc_feature   IRES: internal ribosome entry site (IRES) of the encephalomyocarditis virus (EMCV)
   2881..3670    +  CDS            NeoR/KanR (fragment): aminoglycoside phosphotransferase from Tn5; aph(3')-II (or nptII); confers resistance to neomycin, kanamycin, and G418 (Geneticin®)
   3677..3745    +  CDS            ble (fragment): BLE_KLEPN - Experimental evidence at protein level: Swiss-Prot protein existence level 1. Binding protein with a strong affinity to the bleomycin family of antibiotics. Binds to CL990; an antimitotic-antibiotic compound. From Klebsiella pneumoniae.
   3841..3912    +  CDS            Mos (fragment): MOS_MOUSE - Experimental evidence at transcript level: Swiss-Prot protein existence level 2. From Mus musculus (Mouse).
   3945..4045    +  CDS            env (fragment): murine leukemia virus gPr80 envelope polyprotein precursor; env; proteolytically cleaved into gp70SU and p15TM subunits
   4087..4121    +  LTR            3' LTR (ΔU3) (fragment): self-inactivating 3' long terminal repeat (LTR) from Moloney murine leukemia virus
   4153..4277    +  protein_bind   attR2: mutant version of attR; recombination site for the Gateway® LR reaction LR Clonase™
   4321..4623    -  CDS            ccdB: CCDB_ECOLI - Also known as G, letB, letD. Experimental evidence at protein level: Swiss-Prot protein existence level 1. Toxic component of a type II toxin-antitoxin (TA) system, functioning in plasmid maintainence. Responsible for the post- segregational killing (PSK) of plasmid-free cells, also referred to as a plasmid addiction system. Half-life of over 2 hours. Cell killing by CcdB is accompanied by filamentation, defects in chromosome and plasmid segregation, defects in cell division, formation of anucleate cells, decreased DNA synthesis and plasmid loss. Interferes with the activity of DN
   4628..4786    -  CDS            ccdA (fragment): CCDA_ECO57 - Also known as H, letA. Experimental evidence at protein level: Swiss-Prot protein existence level 1. Antitoxin component of a type II toxin-antitoxin (TA) system which inhibits the post-segregational killing (PSK) of plasmid-free cells, also referred to as a plasmid addiction system. Binds to and blocks the activity of CcdB; will also remove bound CcdB protein from the CcdB-GyrA complex by forming a CcdA-CcdB complex, a process termed rejuvenation. Functions as a transcriptional corepressor for the ccdAB operon, repression also requires CcdB (By similarity). From Escherichia coli
   4965..5624    -  CDS            CmR: chloramphenicol acetyltransferase; cat; confers resistance to chloramphenicol
   5625..5653    -  promoter       cat promoter (fragment): promoter of the E. coli cat gene encoding chloramphenicol acetyltransferase
   5678..5708    -  promoter       lac UV5 promoter: E. coli lac promoter with an "up" mutation
   5733..5857    -  protein_bind   attR1: mutant version of attR; recombination site for the Gateway® LR reaction LR Clonase™
   5887..6281    +  LTR            3' LTR (ΔU3) (fragment): self-inactivating 3' long terminal repeat (LTR) from Moloney murine leukemia virus
   6350..6390    +  CDS            rop (fragment): Rop protein, which maintains plasmids at low copy number; rop
   6492..6530    +  misc_feature   bom (fragment): basis of mobility region from pBR322
   6547..6876    +  promoter       SV40 promoter: SV40 enhancer and early promoter
   6882..6983    +  misc_feature   bom (fragment): basis of mobility region from pBR322
   7169..7757    -  rep_origin     ori: high-copy-number ColE1/pMB1/pBR322/pUC origin of replication
   7928..8788    -  CDS            AmpR: β-lactamase; bla; confers resistance to ampicillin, carbenicillin, and related antibiotics
   8789..8893    -  promoter       AmpR promoter: bla
   9079..308     +  enhancer       CMV enhancer (across the origin): human cytomegalovirus immediate early enhancer
