[The description below was written by a language model from this plasmid's Addgene catalogue record and pLannotate feature annotations shown in this document.]
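Description:
pQCXIN X2 DEST (w310-1) is an empty Gateway destination vector built on Clontech's pQCXIN self-inactivating retroviral backbone (9,150 bp) and intended for delivering RNAi cassettes to mammalian cells. It replicates in E. coli from a high-copy ColE1/pUC-type origin and carries ampicillin resistance on the backbone plus chloramphenicol resistance within the Gateway cassette. Because that cassette also encodes the CcdB toxin, the unrecombined plasmid must be maintained in a ccdB-tolerant strain.

The viral genome is transcribed in packaging cells from a hybrid CMV enhancer/promoter fused to a truncated 5' LTR, followed by the packaging signal and a truncated gag region that supports efficient encapsidation. Downstream sits the internal CMV immediate-early enhancer/promoter, then an EMCV IRES driving the neomycin phosphotransferase gene, so transduced cells can be selected with G418.

The distinctive feature is the position of the attR1–CmR–ccdB–attR2 cassette. It lies in reverse orientation inside the U3-deleted 3' LTR, which the annotation shows split into two fragments flanking the cassette. An LR reaction with an entry clone replaces the counterselectable cassette with the user's insert, typically a promoter–shRNA unit, although the record does not specify the entry clones. Because the 3' U3 region is copied to the 5' LTR during reverse transcription, anything placed there is duplicated in the integrated provirus, which presumably explains the "X2" in the name. No insert is present in the plasmid as deposited. It belongs to a modular viral vector series for expressing or depleting proteins in mammalian cells.
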