Addgene plasmid #17399: pQCXIN X2 DEST (w310-1)
Purpose: (Empty Backbone) Retroviral Gateway destination vector, RNAi, 3’LTR insertion, Neo
Depositing lab: Eric Campeau & Paul Kaufman. Depositing organization: University of Massachusetts, Worcester. Publication: A versatile viral system for expression and depletion of proteins in mammalian cells. Campeau E, Ruhl VE, Rodier F, Smith CL, Rahmberg BL, Fuss JO, Campisi J, Yaswen P, Cooper PK, Kaufman PD.. PLoS One. 2009 Aug 6;4(8):e6529. 10.1371/journal.pone.0006529 PubMed 19657394.
Backbone
  Vector backbone: pQCXIN
  Backbone manufacturer: Clontech
  Backbone size (bp): 9150
  Vector type: Retroviral, RNAi ; Destination vector
  Selectable markers: Neomycin (select with G418)
Growth in bacteria
  Bacterial resistance: Chloramphenicol and Ampicillin, 25 & 100 μg/mL
  Growth temperature: 37°C
  Growth strain: ccdB Survival
  Growth instructions: DB3.1 or ccDB survival, 37oC
  Copy number: High Copy
Gene/Insert
  Gene/Insert name: None
  Cloning method: Restriction Enzyme
  Sequencing primers: 5′ n/a
Terms and licenses: Academic/Nonprofit Terms; Industry Terms: Not Available to Industry
How to cite: pQCXIN X2 DEST (w310-1) was a gift from Eric Campeau & Paul Kaufman (Addgene plasmid # 17399 ; http://n2t.net/addgene:17399 ; RRID:Addgene_17399)
