>Addgene plasmid #17399 | pQCXIN X2 DEST (w310-1) | addgene partial sequence | sequence record 25893 | 17399 with pLXSN-5
TCCTTCTCTAGGCGCCGGAATTGAAGATCTGGGGGATCGATCCTCTAGAGTCCGTTACATAACTTACGGT
AAATGGCCCGCCTGGCTGACCGCCCAACGACCCCCGCCCATTGACGTCAATAATGACGTATGTTCCCATA
GTAACGCCAATAGGGACTTTCCATTGACGTCAATGGGTGGAGTATTTACGGTAAACTGCCCACTTGGCAG
TACATCAAGTGTATCATATGCCAAGTACGCCCCCTATTGACGTCAATGACGGTAAATGGCCCGCCTGGCA
TTATGCCCAGTACATGACCTTATGGGACTTTCCTACTTGGCAGTACATCTACGTATTAGTCATCGCTATT
ACCATGGTGATGCGGTTTTGGCAGTACATCAATGGGCGTGGATAGCGGTTTGACTCACGGGGATTTCCAA
GTCTCCACCCCATTGACGTCAATGGGAGTTTGTTTTGGCACCAAAATCAACGGGACTTTCCAAAATGTCG
TAACAACTCCGCCCCATTGACGCAAATGGGCGGTAGGCGTGTACGGTGGGAGGTCTATATAAGCAGAGCT
CGTTTAGTGAACCGTCAGATCGCCTGGAGACGCCATCCACGCTGTTTTGACCTCCATAGAAGACACCGGG
ACCGATCCAGCCTCCGCGG
